Addgene plasmid #131180: pOVC1_AtCRY2-PHR_X
Purpose: Expresses AtCRY2-PHR (Arabidopsis thaliana) followed by restriction sites
Depositing lab: Harald Janovjak. Depositing organization: Institute of Science and Technology Austria (I.S.T. Austria). Publication: Engineering Strategy and Vector Library for the Rapid Generation of Modular Light-Controlled Protein-Protein Interactions. Tichy AM, Gerrard EJ, Legrand JMD, Hobbs RM, Janovjak H. J Mol Biol. 2019 May 29. pii: S0022-2836(19)30317-1. doi: 10.1016/j.jmb.2019.05.033. PubMed 31150735.
Backbone
  Vector backbone: pcDNA3.1-
  Backbone manufacturer: Invitrogen
  Backbone size w/o insert (bp): 5318
  Vector type: Mammalian Expression
  Selectable markers: Neomycin (select with G418)
Growth in bacteria
  Bacterial resistance: Ampicillin, 100 μg/mL
  Growth temperature: 37°C
  Growth strain: DH5alpha
  Copy number: High Copy
Gene/Insert
  Gene/Insert name: AtCRY2-PHR
  Species: A. thaliana (mustard weed)
  Insert size (bp): 1542
  Promoter: CMV
  Cloning method: Restriction Enzyme; 5′ cloning site AgeI (not destroyed); 3′ cloning site AgeI (not destroyed)
  Sequencing primers: 5′ CMV_F (CGCAAATGGGCGGTAGGCGTG); 3′ pcDNA_R (CAACAGATGGCTGGCAAC)
Terms and licenses: Academic/Nonprofit Terms; Industry Terms: Not Available to Industry
How to cite: pOVC1_AtCRY2-PHR_X was a gift from Harald Janovjak (Addgene plasmid # 131180 ; http://n2t.net/addgene:131180 ; RRID:Addgene_131180)
