[The description below was written by a language model from this plasmid's Addgene catalogue record and pLannotate feature annotations shown in this document.]
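Description:
pOVC1_AtCRY2-PHR_X is a mammalian expression plasmid built on the Invitrogen pcDNA3.1(-) backbone, about 6.9 kb in total. It is one member of a vector library designed for rapid assembly of modular light-controlled protein-protein interactions. It is propagated in E. coli at high copy number from a ColE1/pUC-type origin under ampicillin selection (AmpR with its bla promoter). It also retains an f1 phage origin. For selection in mammalian cells, an SV40 early promoter drives the neomycin phosphotransferase gene, terminated by an SV40 polyadenylation signal, which allows G418 selection of stable transfectants.

The payload is the photolyase homology region (PHR) of Arabidopsis thaliana cryptochrome 2, an insert of roughly 1.5 kb cloned between two retained AgeI sites. It is transcribed from the human CMV immediate-early enhancer/promoter and terminated by the bovine growth hormone poly(A) signal. A T7 promoter lies just upstream of the coding sequence. CRY2-PHR is a blue-light-sensing domain widely used in optogenetics. According to the record, the domain is followed by restriction sites, and the "X" in the name suggests a slot where a protein of interest can be placed downstream of the photoreceptor as a fusion, although the specific sites are not listed. No epitope tags or reporters are annotated.

The depositor sequence and the repository's sequencing result carry the same set of features in the same order, differ by only three nucleotides in length, and start at different positions on the circular map. Short annotated fragments such as HIV-1 LTR, ble, lacI, lac promoter/operator and bom are most likely backbone remnants or annotation matches rather than functional parts.
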