Features (pLannotate 1.2.2; 20 found; start..end, strand, type, name):
    127..506     +  enhancer       CMV enhancer: human cytomegalovirus immediate early enhancer
    507..710     +  promoter       CMV promoter: human cytomegalovirus (CMV) immediate early promoter
    706..739     +  LTR            5' LTR (truncated) (fragment): truncated 5' long terminal repeat (LTR) from HIV-1
    755..773     +  promoter       T7 promoter: promoter for bacteriophage T7 RNA polymerase
    802..2373    +  CDS            CRY2 (fragment): CRY2_ARATH - Also known as PHH1 From Arabidopsis thaliana (Mouse-ear cress).
   2353..2577    +  polyA_signal   bGH poly(A) signal: bovine growth hormone polyadenylation signal
   2581..2602    +  promoter       SV40 promoter (fragment): SV40 enhancer and early promoter
   2623..3051    +  rep_origin     f1 ori (sequence partly withheld): f1 bacteriophage origin of replication; arrow indicates direction of (+) strand synthesis
   3065..3394    +  promoter       SV40 promoter: SV40 enhancer and early promoter
   3461..4252    +  CDS            neo: KKA2_KLEPN - Also known as kan, nptII. Experimental evidence at protein level: Swiss-Prot protein existence level 1. Resistance to kanamycin, neomycin, paromomycin, ribostamycin, butirosin and gentamicin B. From Klebsiella pneumoniae.
   4276..4434    +  CDS            ble (fragment): BLE_KLEPN - Experimental evidence at protein level: Swiss-Prot protein existence level 1. Binding protein with a strong affinity to the bleomycin family of antibiotics. Binds to CL990; an antimitotic-antibiotic compound. From Klebsiella pneumoniae.
   4429..4550    +  polyA_signal   SV40 poly(A) signal: SV40 polyadenylation signal
   4623..4639    -  protein_bind   lac operator: The lac repressor binds to the lac operator to inhibit transcription in E. coli. This inhibition can be relieved by adding lactose or isopropyl-β-D-thiogalactopyranoside (IPTG). lac repressor encoded by lacI
   4647..4677    -  promoter       lac promoter: promoter for the E. coli lac operon
   4692..4713    -  protein_bind   CAP binding site: CAP binding activates transcription in the presence of cAMP. E. coli catabolite activator protein
   4726..4818    -  CDS            lacI (fragment): lac repressor; lacI; The lac repressor binds to the lac operator to inhibit transcription in E. coli. This inhibition can be relieved by adding lactose or isopropyl-β-D-thiogalactopyranoside (IPTG).
   5001..5589    -  rep_origin     ori: high-copy-number ColE1/pMB1/pBR322/pUC origin of replication
   5760..6620    -  CDS            AmpR: β-lactamase; bla; confers resistance to ampicillin, carbenicillin, and related antibiotics
   6621..6725    -  promoter       AmpR promoter: bla
   6784..6836    -  misc_feature   bom (fragment): basis of mobility region from pBR322
>Addgene plasmid #131180 | pOVC1_AtCRY2-PHR_X | addgene full sequence | sequence record 256837 | Addgene NGS Result
CTGAGTAGTGCGCGAGCAAAATTTAAGCTACAACAAGGCAAGGCTTGACCGACAATTGCATGAAGAATCT
GCTTAGGGTTAGGCGTTTTGCGCTGCTTCGCGATGTACGGGCCAGATATACGCGTTGACATTGATTATTG
ACTAGTTATTAATAGTAATCAATTACGGGGTCATTAGTTCATAGCCCATATATGGAGTTCCGCGTTACAT
AACTTACGGTAAATGGCCCGCCTGGCTGACCGCCCAACGACCCCCGCCCATTGACGTCAATAATGACGTA
TGTTCCCATAGTAACGCCAATAGGGACTTTCCATTGACGTCAATGGGTGGAGTATTTACGGTAAACTGCC
CACTTGGCAGTACATCAAGTGTATCATATGCCAAGTACGCCCCCTATTGACGTCAATGACGGTAAATGGC
CCGCCTGGCATTATGCCCAGTACATGACCTTATGGGACTTTCCTACTTGGCAGTACATCTACGTATTAGT
CATCGCTATTACCATGGTGATGCGGTTTTGGCAGTACATCAATGGGCGTGGATAGCGGTTTGACTCACGG
GGATTTCCAAGTCTCCACCCCATTGACGTCAATGGGAGTTTGTTTTGGCACCAAAATCAACGGGACTTTC
CAAAATGTCGTAACAACTCCGCCCCATTGACGCAAATGGGCGGTAGGCGTGTACGGTGGGAGGTCTATAT
AAGCAGAGCTCTCTGGCTAACTAGAGAACCCACTGCTTACTGGCTTATCGAAATTAATACGACTCACTAT
AGGGAGACCCAAGCTGACCATGGCCACCGGTAAGATGGACAAGAAAACCATAGTCTGGTTTCGCCGCGAT
TTGAGGATAGAGGATAACCCTGCGTTGGCCGCAGCGGCCCACGAAGGCAGCGTGTTCCCCGTGTTCATAT
GGTGCCCAGAGGAGGAAGGCCAGTTCTACCCAGGTCGCGCTAGTCGCTGGTGGATGAAACAGTCTCTCGC
ACATCTCTCCCAATCTTTGAAAGCTCTCGGGTCTGACCTTACGCTGATTAAGACCCACAATACTATTAGT
GCAATCTTGGACTGCATCCGCGTTACCGGCGCGACCAAAGTGGTGTTTAATCATCTGTATGACCCGGTAA
GTCTGGTACGCGACCATACAGTTAAGGAGAAGTTGGTTGAAAGGGGAATTTCAGTACAGAGTTATAATGG
AGACCTCCTCTACGAACCTTGGGAAATATACTGTGAGAAGGGAAAGCCATTTACATCATTTAACTCATAC
TGGAAAAAGTGTCTTGACATGAGCATAGAGTCTGTCATGTTGCCCCCGCCGTGGCGGCTTATGCCCATCA
CCGCGGCCGCCGAAGCTATCTGGGCGTGTAGTATTGAAGAACTTGGCTTGGAGAACGAAGCAGAAAAACC
TAGCAATGCACTGTTGACGCGCGCCTGGTCCCCTGGGTGGAGTAACGCAGATAAATTGCTTAACGAGTTC
ATCGAAAAGCAACTTATCGACTACGCTAAGAATAGCAAAAAAGTGGTGGGCAATTCAACCTCCCTCCTGT
CTCCGTACTTGCATTTCGGCGAGATTAGCGTGCGGCACGTCTTCCAATGCGCCCGAATGAAACAAATAAT
CTGGGCGCGGGATAAAAACAGTGAGGGTGAAGAAAGCGCAGACTTGTTCCTCCGAGGAATCGGTCTGCGA
GAATATAGTCGCTACATTTGTTTCAATTTTCCCTTTACGCATGAGCAGAGCCTCCTTAGTCACTTGCGAT
TCTTTCCTTGGGACGCAGATGTTGACAAATTTAAAGCATGGCGGCAAGGTAGAACAGGCTACCCATTGGT
AGATGCGGGTATGCGAGAACTCTGGGCCACGGGGTGGATGCATAACCGAATCAGGGTAATAGTAAGTAGT
TTCGCAGTTAAGTTTCTTTTGCTTCCATGGAAGTGGGGGATGAAGTATTTCTGGGACACTTTGCTCGATG
CGGATCTTGAATGCGATATATTGGGTTGGCAATATATTTCCGGGTCAATCCCTGACGGCCATGAGCTGGA
CAGATTGGACAATCCTGCGCTCCAGGGTGCGAAATACGATCCCGAAGGTGAATACATTAGACAATGGCTT
CCAGAACTTGCCAGGTTGCCCACGGAATGGATTCACCACCCATGGGACGCCCCTCTTACGGTTTTGAAGG
CGAGTGGTGTGGAGCTCGGTACCAATTACGCAAAACCGATTGTTGACATTGATACCGCGCGGGAGTTGCT
GGCTAAAGCCATTTCACGAACCCGGAAAGCCCAAATCATGATTGGTGCTGCAACCGGTGAATTCTCAGGC
TCTGGATCCCCCGGGTAAGTTTAAACCGCTGATCAGCCTCGACTGTGCCTTCTAGTTGCCAGCCATCTGT
TGTTTGCCCCTCCCCCGTGCCTTCCTTGACCCTGGAAGGTGCCACTCCCACTGTCCTTTCCTAATAAAAT
GAGGAAATTGCATCGCATTGTCTGAGTAGGTGTCATTCTATTCTGGGGGGTGGGGTGGGGCAGGACAGCA
AGGGGGAGGATTGGGAAGACAATAGCAGGCATGCTGGGGATGCGGTGGGCTCTATGGCTTCTGAGGCGGA
AAGAACCAGCTGGGGCTCTAGGGGGTATCCCC
[124 nt withheld, positions 2623-2746]
C
[91 nt withheld, positions 2748-2838]
A
[49 nt withheld, positions 2840-2888]
CCTTTGACGTTGGAGTCCACGTTCTTT
[37 nt withheld, positions 2916-2952]
ACCCTATCTCGGTCTATTCTTTTGATTTATAAGGGATTTTGCCGATTTCGGCCTATTGGTTAAAAAATGA
GCTGATTTAACAAAAATTTAACGCGAATTAATTCTGTGGAATGTGTGTCAGTTAGGGTGTGGAAAGTCCC
CAGGCTCCCCAGCAGGCAGAAGTATGCAAAGCATGCATCTCAATTAGTCAGCAACCAGGTGTGGAAAGTC
CCCAGGCTCCCCAGCAGGCAGAAGTATGCAAAGCATGCATCTCAATTAGTCAGCAACCATAGTCCCGCCC
CTAACTCCGCCCATCCCGCCCCTAACTCCGCCCAGTTCCGCCCATTCTCCGCCCCATGGCTGACTAATTT
TTTTTATTTATGCAGAGGCCGAGGCCGCCTCTGCCTCTGAGCTATTCCAGAAGTAGTGAGGAGGCTTTTT
TGGAGGCCTAGGCTTTTGCAAAAAGCTCTCGGGAGCTTGTATATCCATTTTCGGATCTGATCAAGAGACA
GGATGAGGATCGTTTCGCATGATTGAACAAGATGGATTGCACGCAGGTTCTCCGGCCGCTTGGGTGGAGA
GGCTATTCGGCTATGACTGGGCACAACAGACAATCGGCTGCTCTGATGCCGCCGTGTTCCGGCTGTCAGC
GCAGGGGCGCCCGGTTCTTTTTGTCAAGACCGACCTGTCCGGTGCCCTGAATGAACTGCAGGACGAGGCA
GCGCGGCTATCGTGGCTGGCCACGACGGGCGTTCCTTGCGCAGCTGTGCTCGACGTTGTCACTGAAGCGG
GAAGGGACTGGCTGCTATTGGGCGAAGTGCCGGGGCAGGATCTCCTGTCATCTCACCTTGCTCCTGCCGA
GAAAGTATCCATCATGGCTGATGCAATGCGGCGGCTGCATACGCTTGATCCGGCTACCTGCCCATTCGAC
CACCAAGCGAAACATCGCATCGAGCGAGCACGTACTCGGATGGAAGCCGGTCTTGTCGATCAGGATGATC
TGGACGAAGAGCATCAGGGGCTCGCGCCAGCCGAACTGTTCGCCAGGCTCAAGGCGCGCATGCCCGACGG
CGAGGATCTCGTCGTGACCCATGGCGATGCCTGCTTGCCGAATATCATGGTGGAAAATGGCCGCTTTTCT
GGATTCATCGACTGTGGCCGGCTGGGTGTGGCGGACCGCTATCAGGACATAGCGTTGGCTACCCGTGATA
TTGCTGAAGAGCTTGGCGGCGAATGGGCTGACCGCTTCCTCGTGCTTTACGGTATCGCCGCTCCCGATTC
GCAGCGCATCGCCTTCTATCGCCTTCTTGACGAGTTCTTCTGAGCGGGACTCTGGGGTTCGAAATGACCG
ACCAAGCGACGCCCAACCTGCCATCACGAGATTTCGATTCCACCGCCGCCTTCTATGAAAGGTTGGGCTT
CGGAATCGTTTTCCGGGACGCCGGCTGGATGATCCTCCAGCGCGGGGATCTCATGCTGGAGTTCTTCGCC
CACCCCAACTTGTTTATTGCAGCTTATAATGGTTACAAATAAAGCAATAGCATCACAAATTTCACAAATA
AAGCATTTTTTTCACTGCATTCTAGTTGTGGTTTGTCCAAACTCATCAATGTATCTTATCATGTCTGTAT
ACCGTCGACCTCTAGCTAGAGCTTGGCGTAATCATGGTCATAGCTGTTTCCTGTGTGAAATTGTTATCCG
CTCACAATTCCACACAACATACGAGCCGGAAGCATAAAGTGTAAAGCCTGGGGTGCCTAATGAGTGAGCT
AACTCACATTAATTGCGTTGCGCTCACTGCCCGCTTTCCAGTCGGGAAACCTGTCGTGCCAGCTGCATTA
ATGAATCGGCCAACGCGCGGGGAGAGGCGGTTTGCGTATTGGGCGCTCTTCCGCTTCCTCGCTCACTGAC
TCGCTGCGCTCGGTCGTTCGGCTGCGGCGAGCGGTATCAGCTCACTCAAAGGCGGTAATACGGTTATCCA
CAGAATCAGGGGATAACGCAGGAAAGAACATGTGAGCAAAAGGCCAGCAAAAGGCCAGGAACCGTAAAAA
GGCCGCGTTGCTGGCGTTTTTCCATAGGCTCCGCCCCCCTGACGAGCATCACAAAAATCGACGCTCAAGT
CAGAGGTGGCGAAACCCGACAGGACTATAAAGATACCAGGCGTTTCCCCCTGGAAGCTCCCTCGTGCGCT
CTCCTGTTCCGACCCTGCCGCTTACCGGATACCTGTCCGCCTTTCTCCCTTCGGGAAGCGTGGCGCTTTC
TCATAGCTCACGCTGTAGGTATCTCAGTTCGGTGTAGGTCGTTCGCTCCAAGCTGGGCTGTGTGCACGAA
CCCCCCGTTCAGCCCGACCGCTGCGCCTTATCCGGTAACTATCGTCTTGAGTCCAACCCGGTAAGACACG
ACTTATCGCCACTGGCAGCAGCCACTGGTAACAGGATTAGCAGAGCGAGGTATGTAGGCGGTGCTACAGA
GTTCTTGAAGTGGTGGCCTAACTACGGCTACACTAGAAGAACAGTATTTGGTATCTGCGCTCTGCTGAAG
CCAGTTACCTTCGGAAAAAGAGTTGGTAGCTCTTGATCCGGCAAACAAACCACCGCTGGTAGCGGTGGTT
TTTTTGTTTGCAAGCAGCAGATTACGCGCAGAAAAAAAGGATCTCAAGAAGATCCTTTGATCTTTTCTAC
GGGGTCTGACGCTCAGTGGAACGAAAACTCACGTTAAGGGATTTTGGTCATGAGATTATCAAAAAGGATC
TTCACCTAGATCCTTTTAAATTAAAAATGAAGTTTTAAATCAATCTAAAGTATATATGAGTAAACTTGGT
CTGACAGTTACCAATGCTTAATCAGTGAGGCACCTATCTCAGCGATCTGTCTATTTCGTTCATCCATAGT
TGCCTGACTCCCCGTCGTGTAGATAACTACGATACGGGAGGGCTTACCATCTGGCCCCAGTGCTGCAATG
ATACCGCGAGACCCACGCTCACCGGCTCCAGATTTATCAGCAATAAACCAGCCAGCCGGAAGGGCCGAGC
GCAGAAGTGGTCCTGCAACTTTATCCGCCTCCATCCAGTCTATTAATTGTTGCCGGGAAGCTAGAGTAAG
TAGTTCGCCAGTTAATAGTTTGCGCAACGTTGTTGCCATTGCTACAGGCATCGTGGTGTCACGCTCGTCG
TTTGGTATGGCTTCATTCAGCTCCGGTTCCCAACGATCAAGGCGAGTTACATGATCCCCCATGTTGTGCA
AAAAAGCGGTTAGCTCCTTCGGTCCTCCGATCGTTGTCAGAAGTAAGTTGGCCGCAGTGTTATCACTCAT
GGTTATGGCAGCACTGCATAATTCTCTTACTGTCATGCCATCCGTAAGATGCTTTTCTGTGACTGGTGAG
TACTCAACCAAGTCATTCTGAGAATAGTGTATGCGGCGACCGAGTTGCTCTTGCCCGGCGTCAATACGGG
ATAATACCGCGCCACATAGCAGAACTTTAAAAGTGCTCATCATTGGAAAACGTTCTTCGGGGCGAAAACT
CTCAAGGATCTTACCGCTGTTGAGATCCAGTTCGATGTAACCCACTCGTGCACCCAACTGATCTTCAGCA
TCTTTTACTTTCACCAGCGTTTCTGGGTGAGCAAAAACAGGAAGGCAAAATGCCGCAAAAAAGGGAATAA
GGGCGACACGGAAATGTTGAATACTCATACTCTTCCTTTTTCAATATTATTGAAGCATTTATCAGGGTTA
TTGTCTCATGAGCGGATACATATTTGAATGTATTTAGAAAAATAAACAAATAGGGGTTCCGCGCACATTT
CCCCGAAAAGTGCCACCTGACGTCGACGGATCGGGAGATCTCCCGATCCCCTATGGTGCACTCTCAGTAC
AATCTGCTCTGATGCCGCATAGTTAAGCCAGTATCTGCTCCCTGCTTGTGTGTTGGAGGTCG
