Features (pLannotate 1.2.2; 20 found; start..end, strand, type, name):
     28..80      -  misc_feature   bom (fragment): basis of mobility region from pBR322
    235..614     +  enhancer       CMV enhancer: human cytomegalovirus immediate early enhancer
    615..818     +  promoter       CMV promoter: human cytomegalovirus (CMV) immediate early promoter
    814..847     +  LTR            5' LTR (truncated) (fragment): truncated 5' long terminal repeat (LTR) from HIV-1
    863..881     +  promoter       T7 promoter: promoter for bacteriophage T7 RNA polymerase
    910..2481    +  CDS            CRY2 (fragment): CRY2_ARATH - Also known as PHH1 From Arabidopsis thaliana (Mouse-ear cress).
   2461..2685    +  polyA_signal   bGH poly(A) signal: bovine growth hormone polyadenylation signal
   2689..2710    +  promoter       SV40 promoter (fragment): SV40 enhancer and early promoter
   2731..3159    +  rep_origin     f1 ori (sequence partly withheld): f1 bacteriophage origin of replication; arrow indicates direction of (+) strand synthesis
   3173..3502    +  promoter       SV40 promoter: SV40 enhancer and early promoter
   3569..4360    +  CDS            neo: KKA2_KLEPN - Also known as kan, nptII. Experimental evidence at protein level: Swiss-Prot protein existence level 1. Resistance to kanamycin, neomycin, paromomycin, ribostamycin, butirosin and gentamicin B. From Klebsiella pneumoniae.
   4384..4542    +  CDS            ble (fragment): BLE_KLEPN - Experimental evidence at protein level: Swiss-Prot protein existence level 1. Binding protein with a strong affinity to the bleomycin family of antibiotics. Binds to CL990; an antimitotic-antibiotic compound. From Klebsiella pneumoniae.
   4537..4658    +  polyA_signal   SV40 poly(A) signal: SV40 polyadenylation signal
   4731..4747    -  protein_bind   lac operator: The lac repressor binds to the lac operator to inhibit transcription in E. coli. This inhibition can be relieved by adding lactose or isopropyl-β-D-thiogalactopyranoside (IPTG). lac repressor encoded by lacI
   4755..4785    -  promoter       lac promoter: promoter for the E. coli lac operon
   4800..4821    -  protein_bind   CAP binding site: CAP binding activates transcription in the presence of cAMP. E. coli catabolite activator protein
   4834..4926    -  CDS            lacI (fragment): lac repressor; lacI; The lac repressor binds to the lac operator to inhibit transcription in E. coli. This inhibition can be relieved by adding lactose or isopropyl-β-D-thiogalactopyranoside (IPTG).
   5109..5694    -  rep_origin     ori: high-copy-number ColE1/pMB1/pBR322/pUC origin of replication
   5865..6725    -  CDS            AmpR: β-lactamase; bla; confers resistance to ampicillin, carbenicillin, and related antibiotics
   6726..6830    -  promoter       AmpR promoter: bla
>Addgene plasmid #131180 | pOVC1_AtCRY2-PHR_X | depositor full sequence | sequence record 262631 | Author sequence
GACGGATCGGGAGATCTCCCGATCCCCTATGGTGCACTCTCAGTACAATCTGCTCTGATGCCGCATAGTT
AAGCCAGTATCTGCTCCCTGCTTGTGTGTTGGAGGTCGCTGAGTAGTGCGCGAGCAAAATTTAAGCTACA
ACAAGGCAAGGCTTGACCGACAATTGCATGAAGAATCTGCTTAGGGTTAGGCGTTTTGCGCTGCTTCGCG
ATGTACGGGCCAGATATACGCGTTGACATTGATTATTGACTAGTTATTAATAGTAATCAATTACGGGGTC
ATTAGTTCATAGCCCATATATGGAGTTCCGCGTTACATAACTTACGGTAAATGGCCCGCCTGGCTGACCG
CCCAACGACCCCCGCCCATTGACGTCAATAATGACGTATGTTCCCATAGTAACGCCAATAGGGACTTTCC
ATTGACGTCAATGGGTGGAGTATTTACGGTAAACTGCCCACTTGGCAGTACATCAAGTGTATCATATGCC
AAGTACGCCCCCTATTGACGTCAATGACGGTAAATGGCCCGCCTGGCATTATGCCCAGTACATGACCTTA
TGGGACTTTCCTACTTGGCAGTACATCTACGTATTAGTCATCGCTATTACCATGGTGATGCGGTTTTGGC
AGTACATCAATGGGCGTGGATAGCGGTTTGACTCACGGGGATTTCCAAGTCTCCACCCCATTGACGTCAA
TGGGAGTTTGTTTTGGCACCAAAATCAACGGGACTTTCCAAAATGTCGTAACAACTCCGCCCCATTGACG
CAAATGGGCGGTAGGCGTGTACGGTGGGAGGTCTATATAAGCAGAGCTCTCTGGCTAACTAGAGAACCCA
CTGCTTACTGGCTTATCGAAATTAATACGACTCACTATAGGGAGACCCAAGCTGACCATGGCCACCGGTA
AGATGGACAAGAAAACCATAGTCTGGTTTCGCCGCGATTTGAGGATAGAGGATAACCCTGCGTTGGCCGC
AGCGGCCCACGAAGGCAGCGTGTTCCCCGTGTTCATATGGTGCCCAGAGGAGGAAGGCCAGTTCTACCCA
GGTCGCGCTAGTCGCTGGTGGATGAAACAGTCTCTCGCACATCTCTCCCAATCTTTGAAAGCTCTCGGGT
CTGACCTTACGCTGATTAAGACCCACAATACTATTAGTGCAATCTTGGACTGCATCCGCGTTACCGGCGC
GACCAAAGTGGTGTTTAATCATCTGTATGACCCGGTAAGTCTGGTACGCGACCATACAGTTAAGGAGAAG
TTGGTTGAAAGGGGAATTTCAGTACAGAGTTATAATGGAGACCTCCTCTACGAACCTTGGGAAATATACT
GTGAGAAGGGAAAGCCATTTACATCATTTAACTCATACTGGAAAAAGTGTCTTGACATGAGCATAGAGTC
TGTCATGTTGCCCCCGCCGTGGCGGCTTATGCCCATCACCGCGGCCGCCGAAGCTATCTGGGCGTGTAGT
ATTGAAGAACTTGGCTTGGAGAACGAAGCAGAAAAACCTAGCAATGCACTGTTGACGCGCGCCTGGTCCC
CTGGGTGGAGTAACGCAGATAAATTGCTTAACGAGTTCATCGAAAAGCAACTTATCGACTACGCTAAGAA
TAGCAAAAAAGTGGTGGGCAATTCAACCTCCCTCCTGTCTCCGTACTTGCATTTCGGCGAGATTAGCGTG
CGGCACGTCTTCCAATGCGCCCGAATGAAACAAATAATCTGGGCGCGGGATAAAAACAGTGAGGGTGAAG
AAAGCGCAGACTTGTTCCTCCGAGGAATCGGTCTGCGAGAATATAGTCGCTACATTTGTTTCAATTTTCC
CTTTACGCATGAGCAGAGCCTCCTTAGTCACTTGCGATTCTTTCCTTGGGACGCAGATGTTGACAAATTT
AAAGCATGGCGGCAAGGTAGAACAGGCTACCCATTGGTAGATGCGGGTATGCGAGAACTCTGGGCCACGG
GGTGGATGCATAACCGAATCAGGGTAATAGTAAGTAGTTTCGCAGTTAAGTTTCTTTTGCTTCCATGGAA
GTGGGGGATGAAGTATTTCTGGGACACTTTGCTCGATGCGGATCTTGAATGCGATATATTGGGTTGGCAA
TATATTTCCGGGTCAATCCCTGACGGCCATGAGCTGGACAGATTGGACAATCCTGCGCTCCAGGGTGCGA
AATACGATCCCGAAGGTGAATACATTAGACAATGGCTTCCAGAACTTGCCAGGTTGCCCACGGAATGGAT
TCACCACCCATGGGACGCCCCTCTTACGGTTTTGAAGGCGAGTGGTGTGGAGCTCGGTACCAATTACGCA
AAACCGATTGTTGACATTGATACCGCGCGGGAGTTGCTGGCTAAAGCCATTTCACGAACCCGGAAAGCCC
AAATCATGATTGGTGCTGCAACCGGTGAATTCTCAGGCTCTGGATCCCCCGGGTAAGTTTAAACCGCTGA
TCAGCCTCGACTGTGCCTTCTAGTTGCCAGCCATCTGTTGTTTGCCCCTCCCCCGTGCCTTCCTTGACCC
TGGAAGGTGCCACTCCCACTGTCCTTTCCTAATAAAATGAGGAAATTGCATCGCATTGTCTGAGTAGGTG
TCATTCTATTCTGGGGGGTGGGGTGGGGCAGGACAGCAAGGGGGAGGATTGGGAAGACAATAGCAGGCAT
GCTGGGGATGCGGTGGGCTCTATGGCTTCTGAGGCGGAAAGAACCAGCTGGGGCTCTAGGGGGTATCCCC
[124 nt withheld, positions 2731-2854]
C
[91 nt withheld, positions 2856-2946]
A
[49 nt withheld, positions 2948-2996]
CCTTTGACGTTGGAGTCCACGTTCTTT
[37 nt withheld, positions 3024-3060]
ACCCTATCTCGGTCTATTCTTTTGATTTATAAGGGATTTTGCCGATTTCGGCCTATTGGTTAAAAAATGA
GCTGATTTAACAAAAATTTAACGCGAATTAATTCTGTGGAATGTGTGTCAGTTAGGGTGTGGAAAGTCCC
CAGGCTCCCCAGCAGGCAGAAGTATGCAAAGCATGCATCTCAATTAGTCAGCAACCAGGTGTGGAAAGTC
CCCAGGCTCCCCAGCAGGCAGAAGTATGCAAAGCATGCATCTCAATTAGTCAGCAACCATAGTCCCGCCC
CTAACTCCGCCCATCCCGCCCCTAACTCCGCCCAGTTCCGCCCATTCTCCGCCCCATGGCTGACTAATTT
TTTTTATTTATGCAGAGGCCGAGGCCGCCTCTGCCTCTGAGCTATTCCAGAAGTAGTGAGGAGGCTTTTT
TGGAGGCCTAGGCTTTTGCAAAAAGCTCTCGGGAGCTTGTATATCCATTTTCGGATCTGATCAAGAGACA
GGATGAGGATCGTTTCGCATGATTGAACAAGATGGATTGCACGCAGGTTCTCCGGCCGCTTGGGTGGAGA
GGCTATTCGGCTATGACTGGGCACAACAGACAATCGGCTGCTCTGATGCCGCCGTGTTCCGGCTGTCAGC
GCAGGGGCGCCCGGTTCTTTTTGTCAAGACCGACCTGTCCGGTGCCCTGAATGAACTGCAGGACGAGGCA
GCGCGGCTATCGTGGCTGGCCACGACGGGCGTTCCTTGCGCAGCTGTGCTCGACGTTGTCACTGAAGCGG
GAAGGGACTGGCTGCTATTGGGCGAAGTGCCGGGGCAGGATCTCCTGTCATCTCACCTTGCTCCTGCCGA
GAAAGTATCCATCATGGCTGATGCAATGCGGCGGCTGCATACGCTTGATCCGGCTACCTGCCCATTCGAC
CACCAAGCGAAACATCGCATCGAGCGAGCACGTACTCGGATGGAAGCCGGTCTTGTCGATCAGGATGATC
TGGACGAAGAGCATCAGGGGCTCGCGCCAGCCGAACTGTTCGCCAGGCTCAAGGCGCGCATGCCCGACGG
CGAGGATCTCGTCGTGACCCATGGCGATGCCTGCTTGCCGAATATCATGGTGGAAAATGGCCGCTTTTCT
GGATTCATCGACTGTGGCCGGCTGGGTGTGGCGGACCGCTATCAGGACATAGCGTTGGCTACCCGTGATA
TTGCTGAAGAGCTTGGCGGCGAATGGGCTGACCGCTTCCTCGTGCTTTACGGTATCGCCGCTCCCGATTC
GCAGCGCATCGCCTTCTATCGCCTTCTTGACGAGTTCTTCTGAGCGGGACTCTGGGGTTCGAAATGACCG
ACCAAGCGACGCCCAACCTGCCATCACGAGATTTCGATTCCACCGCCGCCTTCTATGAAAGGTTGGGCTT
CGGAATCGTTTTCCGGGACGCCGGCTGGATGATCCTCCAGCGCGGGGATCTCATGCTGGAGTTCTTCGCC
CACCCCAACTTGTTTATTGCAGCTTATAATGGTTACAAATAAAGCAATAGCATCACAAATTTCACAAATA
AAGCATTTTTTTCACTGCATTCTAGTTGTGGTTTGTCCAAACTCATCAATGTATCTTATCATGTCTGTAT
ACCGTCGACCTCTAGCTAGAGCTTGGCGTAATCATGGTCATAGCTGTTTCCTGTGTGAAATTGTTATCCG
CTCACAATTCCACACAACATACGAGCCGGAAGCATAAAGTGTAAAGCCTGGGGTGCCTAATGAGTGAGCT
AACTCACATTAATTGCGTTGCGCTCACTGCCCGCTTTCCAGTCGGGAAACCTGTCGTGCCAGCTGCATTA
ATGAATCGGCCAACGCGCGGGGAGAGGCGGTTTGCGTATTGGGCGCTCTTCCGCTTCCTCGCTCACTGAC
TCGCTGCGCTCGGTCGTTCGGCTGCGGCGAGCGGTATCAGCTCACTCAAAGGCGGTAATACGGTTATCCA
CAGAATCAGGGGATAACGCAGGAAAGAACATGTGAGCAAAAGGCCAGCAAAAGGCCAGGAACCGTAAAAA
GGCCGCGTTGCTGGCGTTTTTCCATAGGCTCCGCCCCCCTGACGAGCATCACAAAAATCGACGCTCAAGT
CAGAGGTGGCGAAACCCGACAGGACTATAAAGATACCAGGCGTTTCCCCCTGGAAGCTCCCTCGTGCGCT
CTCCTGTTCCGACCCTGCCGCTTACCGGATACCTGTCCGCCTTTCTCCCTTCGGGAAGCGTGGCGCTTTC
TCATAGCTCACGCTGTAGGTATCTCAGTTCGGTGTAGGTCGTTCGCTCCAAGCTGGGCTGTGTGCACGAA
CCCCCCGTTCAGCCCGACCGCTGCGCCTTATCCGGTAACTATCGTCTTGAGTCCAACCCGGTAAGACACG
ACTTATCGCCACTGGCAGCAGCCACTGGTAACAGGATTAGCAGAGCGAGGTATGTAGGCGGTGCTACAGA
GTTCTTGAAGTGGTGGCCTAACTACGGCTACACTAGAAGAACAGTATTTGGTATCTGCGCTCTGCTGAAG
CCAGTTACCTTCGGAAAAAGAGTTGGTAGCTCTTGATCCGGCAAACAAACCACCGCTGGTAGCGGTTTTT
TTGTTTGCAAGCAGCAGATTACGCGCAGAAAAAAAGGATCTCAAGAAGATCCTTTGATCTTTTCTACGGG
GTCTGACGCTCAGTGGAACGAAAACTCACGTTAAGGGATTTTGGTCATGAGATTATCAAAAAGGATCTTC
ACCTAGATCCTTTTAAATTAAAAATGAAGTTTTAAATCAATCTAAAGTATATATGAGTAAACTTGGTCTG
ACAGTTACCAATGCTTAATCAGTGAGGCACCTATCTCAGCGATCTGTCTATTTCGTTCATCCATAGTTGC
CTGACTCCCCGTCGTGTAGATAACTACGATACGGGAGGGCTTACCATCTGGCCCCAGTGCTGCAATGATA
CCGCGAGACCCACGCTCACCGGCTCCAGATTTATCAGCAATAAACCAGCCAGCCGGAAGGGCCGAGCGCA
GAAGTGGTCCTGCAACTTTATCCGCCTCCATCCAGTCTATTAATTGTTGCCGGGAAGCTAGAGTAAGTAG
TTCGCCAGTTAATAGTTTGCGCAACGTTGTTGCCATTGCTACAGGCATCGTGGTGTCACGCTCGTCGTTT
GGTATGGCTTCATTCAGCTCCGGTTCCCAACGATCAAGGCGAGTTACATGATCCCCCATGTTGTGCAAAA
AAGCGGTTAGCTCCTTCGGTCCTCCGATCGTTGTCAGAAGTAAGTTGGCCGCAGTGTTATCACTCATGGT
TATGGCAGCACTGCATAATTCTCTTACTGTCATGCCATCCGTAAGATGCTTTTCTGTGACTGGTGAGTAC
TCAACCAAGTCATTCTGAGAATAGTGTATGCGGCGACCGAGTTGCTCTTGCCCGGCGTCAATACGGGATA
ATACCGCGCCACATAGCAGAACTTTAAAAGTGCTCATCATTGGAAAACGTTCTTCGGGGCGAAAACTCTC
AAGGATCTTACCGCTGTTGAGATCCAGTTCGATGTAACCCACTCGTGCACCCAACTGATCTTCAGCATCT
TTTACTTTCACCAGCGTTTCTGGGTGAGCAAAAACAGGAAGGCAAAATGCCGCAAAAAAGGGAATAAGGG
CGACACGGAAATGTTGAATACTCATACTCTTCCTTTTTCAATATTATTGAAGCATTTATCAGGGTTATTG
TCTCATGAGCGGATACATATTTGAATGTATTTAGAAAAATAAACAAATAGGGGTTCCGCGCACATTTCCC
CGAAAAGTGCCACCTGACGTC
